Addgene plasmid #228758: pPBneo-UbC-mCherry-Merlin
Purpose: Encoding Merlin fused to mCherry.
Depositing lab: Michiyuki Matsuda. Depositing organization: Kyoto University, Graduate School of Biostudies. Publication: Front-biased activation of Ras-Rab5-Rac1 loop coordinates collective cell migration. Jikko Y, Deguchi E, Matsuda K, Hino N, Tsukiji S, Matsuda M, Terai K. J Cell Sci. 2025 Jul 16:jcs.263779. doi: 10.1242/jcs.263779. PubMed 40667649.
Backbone
  Vector backbone: pPBpuro
  Backbone size w/o insert (bp): 6694
  Total vector size (bp): 9178
  Vector type: Mammalian Expression
  Selectable markers: Neomycin (select with G418)
Growth in bacteria
  Bacterial resistance: Ampicillin, 100 μg/mL
  Growth temperature: 37°C
  Growth strain: NEB Stable
  Copy number: Unknown
Gene/Insert
  Gene/Insert name: mCherry-Merlin
  Species: H. sapiens (human)
  Insert size (bp): 2484
  Mutation: codon usage is modified to avoid Knockout by gRNA
  Entrez Gene: NF2 (a.k.a. ACN, BANF, SCH, SWNV, merlin-1)
  Promoter: UbC promoter
  Cloning method: Ligation Independent Cloning
  Sequencing primers: 5′ none; 3′ none
Terms and licenses: Academic/Nonprofit Terms; Industry Terms: Not Available to Industry
How to cite: pPBneo-UbC-mCherry-Merlin was a gift from Michiyuki Matsuda (Addgene plasmid # 228758 ; http://n2t.net/addgene:228758 ; RRID:Addgene_228758)
