[The description below was written by a language model from this plasmid's Addgene catalogue record and pLannotate feature annotations shown in this document.]
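Description:
pPBneo-UbC-mCherry-Merlin is a mammalian expression plasmid of about 9.2 kb, built on the pPBpuro backbone but carrying neomycin rather than puromycin selection. It is propagated in E. coli through a high-copy ColE1/pUC-type origin and an ampicillin resistance gene (β-lactamase) with its own promoter. The backbone also retains cloning-vector remnants: an f1 phage origin, lacZα and lacI fragments, lac promoter/operator elements, and T7 and T3 promoters. The "PB" prefix suggests a piggyBac transposon vector, which would allow genomic integration when a transposase is supplied. However, the feature table annotates no transposon terminal repeats, so the record does not confirm this.

The payload is a single bicistronic transcription unit driven by the human ubiquitin C (UbC) promoter, which gives constitutive expression in many mammalian cell types. The first open reading frame encodes mCherry, a monomeric red fluorescent protein, placed directly upstream of human NF2. The product is therefore Merlin tagged with mCherry at its N-terminus. Merlin is a tumour suppressor linked to regulation of Hippo signalling. Its codon usage has been altered so that the transgene escapes targeting by a knockout guide RNA, which suits rescue or re-expression experiments in cells whose endogenous NF2 has been disrupted by CRISPR. Downstream, an EMCV IRES directs translation of the neomycin phosphotransferase gene from the same mRNA, coupling G418 resistance to fusion expression, and a bovine growth hormone polyadenylation signal ends the transcript. The construct allows stable expression and live imaging of Merlin localisation, and the associated work concerns collective cell migration.
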