Features (pLannotate 1.2.2; 22 found; start..end, strand, type, name):
     30..458     -  rep_origin     f1 ori (sequence partly withheld): f1 bacteriophage origin of replication; arrow indicates direction of (+) strand synthesis
    463..618     -  CDS            lacZα (fragment): LacZα fragment of β-galactosidase; lacZ fragment
    626..644     +  promoter       T7 promoter: promoter for bacteriophage T7 RNA polymerase
   1004..2215    +  promoter       UbC promoter: human ubiquitin C promoter
   2233..2937    +  CDS            mCherry: mCherry is a basic (constitutively fluorescent) red fluorescent protein published in 2004, derived from Discosoma sp.. It is reported to be a very rapidly-maturing monomer with low acid sensitivity.
   2944..4773    +  CDS            NF2: MERL_HUMAN - Also known as SCH. Experimental evidence at protein level: Swiss-Prot protein existence level 1. Probable regulator of the Hippo/SWH (Sav/Wts/Hpo) signaling pathway, a signaling pathway that plays a pivotal role in tumor suppression by restricting proliferation and promoting apoptosis. Along with WWC1 can synergistically induce the phosphorylation of LATS1 and LATS2 and can probably function in the regulation of the Hippo/SWH (Sav/Wts/Hpo) signaling pathway. May act as a membrane stabilizing protein. May inhibit PI3 kinase by binding to AGAP2 and impairing its stimulating activity
   4865..5426    +  misc_feature   IRES: internal ribosome entry site (IRES) of the encephalomyocarditis virus (EMCV)
   5429..6220    +  CDS            neo: KKA2_KLEPN - Also known as kan, nptII. Experimental evidence at protein level: Swiss-Prot protein existence level 1. Resistance to kanamycin, neomycin, paromomycin, ribostamycin, butirosin and gentamicin B. From Klebsiella pneumoniae.
   6269..6493    +  polyA_signal   bGH poly(A) signal: bovine growth hormone polyadenylation signal
   6497..6513    +  promoter       SV40 promoter (fragment): SV40 enhancer and early promoter
   6564..6580    -  protein_bind   lac operator: The lac repressor binds to the lac operator to inhibit transcription in E. coli. This inhibition can be relieved by adding lactose or isopropyl-β-D-thiogalactopyranoside (IPTG). lac repressor encoded by lacI
   6588..6618    -  promoter       lac promoter: promoter for the E. coli lac operon
   6633..6654    -  protein_bind   CAP binding site: CAP binding activates transcription in the presence of cAMP. E. coli catabolite activator protein
   6667..6706    -  CDS            lacI (fragment): lac repressor; lacI; The lac repressor binds to the lac operator to inhibit transcription in E. coli. This inhibition can be relieved by adding lactose or isopropyl-β-D-thiogalactopyranoside (IPTG).
   6991..7009    -  promoter       T3 promoter: promoter for bacteriophage T3 RNA polymerase
   7054..7070    -  protein_bind   lac operator: The lac repressor binds to the lac operator to inhibit transcription in E. coli. This inhibition can be relieved by adding lactose or isopropyl-β-D-thiogalactopyranoside (IPTG). lac repressor encoded by lacI
   7078..7108    -  promoter       lac promoter: promoter for the E. coli lac operon
   7123..7144    -  protein_bind   CAP binding site: CAP binding activates transcription in the presence of cAMP. E. coli catabolite activator protein
   7157..7249    -  CDS            lacI (fragment): lac repressor; lacI; The lac repressor binds to the lac operator to inhibit transcription in E. coli. This inhibition can be relieved by adding lactose or isopropyl-β-D-thiogalactopyranoside (IPTG).
   7432..8020    -  rep_origin     ori: high-copy-number ColE1/pMB1/pBR322/pUC origin of replication
   8191..9051    -  CDS            AmpR: β-lactamase; bla; confers resistance to ampicillin, carbenicillin, and related antibiotics
   9052..9156    -  promoter       AmpR promoter: bla
>Addgene plasmid #228758 | pPBneo-UbC-mCherry-Merlin | addgene full sequence | sequence record 457326 | Addgene NGS Result
CTAAATTGTAAGCGTTAATATTTTGTTAAAATTCGCGTTAAATTTTTGTTAAATCAGCTCATTTTTTAAC
CAATAGGCCGAAATCGGCAAAATCCCTTATAAATCAAAAGAATAGACCGAGATAGGGT
[37 nt withheld, positions 129-165]
AAAGAACGTGGACTCCAACGTCAAAGG
[49 nt withheld, positions 193-241]
T
[91 nt withheld, positions 243-333]
G
[124 nt withheld, positions 335-458]
CCCATTCGCCATTCAGGCTGCGCAACTGTTGGGAAGGGCGATCGGTGCGGGCCTCTTCGCTATTACGCCA
GCTGGCGAAAGGGGGATGTGCTGCAAGGCGATTAAGTTGGGTAACGCCAGGGTTTTCCCAGTCACGACGT
TGTAAAACGACGGCCAGTGAGCGCGCGTAATACGACTCACTATAGGGCGAATTGGGGCGCGCCATTCTAG
ATTAACCCTAGAAAGATAGTCTGCGTAAAATTGACGCATGCATTCTTGAAATATTGCTCTCTCTTTCTAA
ATAGCGCGAATCCGTCGCTGTGCATTTAGGACATCTCAGTCGCCGCTTGGAGCTCCCGTGAGGCGTGCTT
GTCAATGCGGTAAGTGTCACTGATTTTGAACTATAACGACCGCGTGAGTCAAAATGACGCATGATTATCT
TTTACGTGACTTTTAAGATTTAACTCATACGATAATTATATTGTTATTTCATGTTCTACTTACGTGATAA
CTTATTATATATATATTTTCTTGTTATAGATATCAACTAGAATGCTAGCCTCGAGGGCCTCCGCGCCGGG
TTTTGGCGCCTCCCGCGGGCGCCCCCCTCCTCACGGCGAGCGCTGCCACGTCAGACGAAGGGCGCAGCGA
GCGTCCTGATCCTTCCGCCCGGACGCTCAGGACAGCGGCCCGCTGCTCATAAGACTCGGCCTTAGAACCC
CAGTATCAGCAGAAGGACATTTTAGGACGGGACTTGGGTGACTCTAGGGCACTGGTTTTCTTTCCAGAGA
GCGGAACAGGCGAGGAAAAGTAGTCCCTTCTCGGCGATTCTGCGGAGGGATCTCCGTGGGGCGGTGAACG
CCGATGATTATATAAGGACGCGCCGGGTGTGGCACAGCTAGTTCCGTCGCAGCCGGGATTTGGGTCGCAG
TTCTTGTTTGTGGATCGCTGTGATCGTCACTTGGTGAGTAGCGGGCTGCTGGGCTGGCCGGGGCTTTCGT
GGCCGCCGGGCCGCTCGGTGGGACGGAGGCGTGTGGAGAGACCGCCAAGGGCTGTAGTCTGGGTCCGCGA
GCAAGGTTGCCCTGAACTGGGGGTTGGGGGGAGCGCAGCAAAATGGCGGCTGTTCCCGAGTCTTGAATGG
AAGACGCTTGTGAGGCGGGCTGTGAGGTCGTTGAAACAAGGTGGGGGGCATGGTGGGCGGCAAGAACCCA
AGGTCTTGAGGCCTTCGCTAATGCGGGAAAGCTCTTATTCGGGTGAGATGGGCTGGGGCACCATCTGGGG
ACCCTGACGTGAAGTTTGTCACTGACTGGAGAACTCGGTTTGTCGTCTGTTGCGGGGGCGGCAGTTATGG
CGGTGCCGTTGGGCAGTGCACCCGTACCTTTGGGAGCGCGCGCCCTCGTCGTGTCGTGACGTCACCCGTT
CTGTTGGCTTATAATGCAGGGTGGGGCCACCTGCCGGTAGGTGTGCGGTAGGCTTTTCTCCGTCGCAGGA
CGCAGGGTTCGGGCCTAGGGTAGGCTCTCCTGAATCGACAGGCGCCGGACCTCTGGTGAGGGGAGGGATA
AGTGAGGCGTCAGTTTCTCTGGTCGGTTTTATGTACCTATCTTCTTAAGTAGCTGAAGCTCCGGTTTTGA
ACTATGCGCTCGGGGTTGGCGAGTGTGTTTTGTGAAGTTTTTTAGGCACCTTTTGAAATGTAATCATTTG
GGTCAATATGTAATTTTCAGTGTTAGACTAGTAAATTGTCCGCTAAATTCTGGCCGTTTTTGGCTTTTTT
GTTAGACGGATCCATGAATTCACCATGGTGAGCAAGGGCGAGGAGGATAACATGGCCATCATCAAGGAGT
TCATGCGCTTCAAGGTGCACATGGAGGGCTCCGTGAACGGCCACGAGTTCGAGATCGAGGGCGAGGGCGA
GGGCCGCCCCTACGAGGGCACCCAGACCGCCAAGCTGAAGGTGACCAAGGGTGGCCCCCTGCCCTTCGCC
TGGGACATCCTGTCCCCTCAGTTCATGTACGGCTCCAAGGCCTACGTGAAGCACCCCGCCGACATCCCCG
ACTACTTGAAGCTGTCCTTCCCCGAGGGCTTCAAGTGGGAGCGCGTGATGAACTTCGAGGACGGCGGCGT
GGTGACCGTGACCCAGGACTCCTCCCTGCAGGACGGCGAGTTCATCTACAAGGTGAAGCTGCGCGGCACC
AACTTCCCCTCCGACGGCCCCGTAATGCAGAAGAAGACCATGGGCTGGGAGGCCTCCTCCGAGCGGATGT
ACCCCGAGGACGGCGCCCTGAAGGGCGAGATCAAGCAGAGGCTGAAGCTGAAGGACGGCGGCCACTACGA
CGCTGAGGTCAAGACCACCTACAAGGCCAAGAAGCCCGTGCAGCTGCCCGGCGCCTACAACGTCAACATC
AAGTTGGACATCACCTCCCACAACGAGGACTACACCATCGTGGAACAGTACGAACGCGCCGAGGGCCGCC
ACTCCACCGGCGGCATGGACGAGCTGTACCTCGACATGGCCGGGGCCATCGCTTCCCGCATGAGCTTCAG
CTCTCTCAAGAGGAAGCAACCCAAGACGTTCACCGTGAGGATCGTCACCATGGACGCCGAGATGGAGTTC
AATTGCGAGATGAAGTGGAAAGGGAAGGACCTCTTTGATTTGGTGTGCCGGACTCTGGGGCTCCGAGAAA
CCTGGTTCTTTGGACTGCAGTACACAATCAAGGACACAGTGGCCTGGCTCAAAATGGACAAGAAGGTACT
GGATCATGATGTTTCAAAGGAAGAACCAGTCACCTTTCACTTCTTGGCCAAATTTTATCCTGAGAATGCT
GAAGAGGAGCTGGTTCAGGAGATCACACAACATTTATTCTTCTTACAGGTAAAGAAGCAGATTTTAGATG
AAAAGATCTACTGCCCCCCTGAGGCTTCTGTGCTACTTGCGAGCTATGCAGTACAAGCCAAGTATGGTGA
CTACGACCCCAGTGTTCACAAGCGGGGATTTTTGGCCCAAGAGGAATTGCTTCCAAAAAGGGTAATAAAT
CTGTATCAGATGACTCCGGAAATGTGGGAGGAGAGAATTACTGCTTGGTACGCAGAGCACCGAGGCCGAG
CCAGGGATGAAGCTGAAATGGAATATCTGAAGATAGCTCAGGACCTGGAGATGTACGGTGTGAACTACTT
TGCAATCCGGAATAAAAAGGGCACAGAGCTGCTGCTTGGAGTGGATGCCCTGGGGCTTCACATTTATGAC
CCTGAGAACAGACTGACCCCCAAGATCTCCTTCCCGTGGAATGAAATCCGAAACATCTCGTACAGTGACA
AGGAGTTTACTATTAAACCACTGGATAAGAAAATTGATGTCTTCAAGTTTAACTCCTCAAAGCTTCGTGT
TAATAAGCTGATTCTCCAGCTATGTATCGGGAACCATGATCTATTTATGAGGAGAAGGAAAGCCGATTCT
TTGGAAGTTCAGCAGATGAAAGCCCAGGCCAGGGAGGAGAAGGCTAGAAAGCAGATGGAGCGGCAGCGCC
TCGCTCGAGAGAAGCAGATGAGGGAGGAGGCTGAACGCACGAGGGATGAGTTGGAGAGGAGGCTGCTGCA
GATGAAAGAAGAAGCAACAATGGCCAACGAAGCACTGATGCGGTCTGAGGAGACAGCTGACCTGTTGGCT
GAAAAGGCCCAGATCACCGAGGAGGAGGCAAAACTTCTGGCCCAGAAGGCCGCAGAGGCTGAGCAGGAAA
TGCAGCGCATCAAGGCCACAGCGATTCGCACGGAGGAGGAGAAGCGCCTGATGGAGCAGAAGGTGCTGGA
AGCCGAGGTGCTGGCACTGAAGATGGCTGAGGAGTCAGAGAGGAGGGCCAAAGAGGCAGATCAGCTGAAG
CAGGACCTGCAGGAAGCACGCGAGGCGGAGCGAAGAGCCAAGCAGAAGCTCCTGGAGATTGCCACCAAGC
CCACGTACCCGCCCATGAACCCAATTCCAGCACCGTTGCCTCCTGACATACCAAGCTTCAACCTCATTGG
TGACAGCCTGTCTTTCGACTTCAAAGATACTGACATGAAGCGGCTTTCCATGGAGATAGAGAAAGAAAAA
GTGGAATACATGGAAAAGAGCAAGCATCTGCAGGAGCAGCTCAATGAACTCAAGACAGAAATCGAGGCCT
TGAAACTGAAAGAGAGGGAGACAGCTCTGGATATTCTGCACAATGAGAACTCCGACAGGGGTGGCAGCAG
CAAGCACAATACCATTAAAAAGCCTCAAGCCCAAGGCAGAAGACCTATCTGCATTTGAGCCCTCAAACTC
ACCTTGCAGAGCGCCAAGTCCCGAGTGGCCTTCTTTGAAGAGCTCTAGGCGGCCGCTCTAGAGTCGACGG
GCCGCGGTAACAATTGTTAACTAACTTAAGCTAGCAACGGTTTCCCTCTAGCGGGATCAATTCCGCCCCC
CCCCCCTAACGTTACTGGCCGAAGCCGCTTGGAATAAGGCCGGTGTGCGTTTGTCTATATGTTATTTTCC
ACCATATTGCCGTCTTTTGGCAATGTGAGGGCCCGGAAACCTGGCCCTGTCTTCTTGACGAGCATTCCTA
GGGGTCTTTCCCCTCTCGCCAAAGGAATGCAAGGTCTGTTGAATGTCGTGAAGGAAGCAGTTCCTCTGGA
AGCTTCTTGAAGACAAACAACGTCTGTAGCGACCCTTTGCAGGCAGCGGAACCCCCCACCTGGCGACAGG
TGCCTCTGCGGCCAAAAGCCACGTGTATAAGATACACCTGCAAAGGCGGCACAACCCCAGTGCCACGTTG
TGAGTTGGATAGTTGTGGAAAGAGTCAAATGGCTCTCCTCAAGCGTATTCAACAAGGGGCTGAAGGATGC
CCAGAAGGTACCCCATTGTATGGGATCTGATCTGGGGCCTCGGTGCACATGCTTTACATGTGTTTAGTCG
AGGTTAAAAAAACGTCTAGGCCCCCCGAACCACGGGGACGTGGTTTTCCTTTGAAAAACACGATAATACC
ATGATTGAACAAGATGGATTGCATGCAGGTTCGCCGGCCGCTTGGGTGGAGAGGCTATTCGGCTATGACT
GGGCACAACAGACAATCGGCTGCTCTGATGCCGCCGTGTTCCGGCTGTCAGCGCAGGGGCGCCCGGTTCT
TTTTGTCAAGACCGACCTGTCCGGTGCCCTGAATGAACTGCAGGACGAGGCAGCGCGGCTATCGTGGCTG
GCCACGACGGGCGTTCCTTGCGCAGCTGTGCTCGACGTTGTCACTGAAGCGGGAAGGGACTGGCTGCTAT
TGGGCGAAGTGCCGGGGCAGGATCTCCTGTCATCTCACCTTGCTCCTGCCGAGAAAGTATCCATCATGGC
TGATGCAATGCGGCGGCTGCATACGCTTGATCCGGCTACCTGCCCATTCGACCACCAAGCGAAACATCGC
ATCGAGCGAGCACGTACTCGGATGGAAGCCGGTCTTGTCGATCAGGATGATCTGGACGAAGAGCATCAGG
GGCTCGCGCCAGCCGAACTGTTCGCCAGGCTCAAGGCGCGCATGCCCGACGGCGAGGATCTCGTCGTGAC
CCATGGCGATGCCTGCTTGCCGAATATCATGGTGGAAAATGGCCGCTTTTCTGGATTCATCGACTGTGGC
CGGCTGGGTGTGGCGGACCGCTATCAGGACATAGCGTTGGCTACCCGTGATATTGCTGAAGAGCTTGGCG
GCGAATGGGCTGACCGCTTCCTCGTGCTTTACGGTATCGCCGCTCCCGATTCGCAGCGCATCGCCTTCTA
TCGCCTTCTTGACGAGTTCTTCTGAAAGTCGAGATGCATCGATGATCTAGAGCTCGCTGATCAGCCTCGA
CTGTGCCTTCTAGTTGCCAGCCATCTGTTGTTTGCCCCTCCCCCGTGCCTTCCTTGACCCTGGAAGGTGC
CACTCCCACTGTCCTTTCCTAATAAAATGAGGAAATTGCATCGCATTGTCTGAGTAGGTGTCATTCTATT
CTGGGGGGTGGGGTGGGGCAGGACAGCAAGGGGGAGGATTGGGAAGACAATAGCAGGCATGCTGGGGATG
CGGTGGGCTCTATGGCTTCTGAGGCGGAAAGAACCTGCAGCCCAAGCTTGGCGTAATCATGGTCATAGCT
GTTTCCTGTGTGAAATTGTTATCCGCTCACAATTCCACACAACATACGAGCCGGAAGCATAAAGTGTAAA
GCCTGGGGTGCCTAATGAGTGAGCTAACTCACATTAATTGCGTTGCGCTCACTGCCCGCTTTCCAGTCGG
GAAACCTGTCGTGCCAGCGGATCTTAAAAGTTTTGTTACTTTATAGAAGAAATTTTGAGTTTTTGTTTTT
TTTTAATAAATAAATAAACATAAATAAATTGTTTGTTGAATTTATTATTAGTATGTAAGTGTAAATATAA
TAAAACTTAATATCTATTCAAATTAATAAATAAACCTCGATATACAGACCGATAAAACACATGCGTCAAT
TTTACGCATGATTATCTTTAACGTACGTCACAATATGATTATCTTTCTAGGGTTAATCTAGTATACGCGT
TTAATTAATCCAGCTTTTGTTCCCTTTAGTGAGGGTTAATTGCGCGCTTGGCGTAATCATGGTCATAGCT
GTTTCCTGTGTGAAATTGTTATCCGCTCACAATTCCACACAACATACGAGCCGGAAGCATAAAGTGTAAA
GCCTGGGGTGCCTAATGAGTGAGCTAACTCACATTAATTGCGTTGCGCTCACTGCCCGCTTTCCAGTCGG
GAAACCTGTCGTGCCAGCTGCATTAATGAATCGGCCAACGCGCGGGGAGAGGCGGTTTGCGTATTGGGCG
CTCTTCCGCTTCCTCGCTCACTGACTCGCTGCGCTCGGTCGTTCGGCTGCGGCGAGCGGTATCAGCTCAC
TCAAAGGCGGTAATACGGTTATCCACAGAATCAGGGGATAACGCAGGAAAGAACATGTGAGCAAAAGGCC
AGCAAAAGGCCAGGAACCGTAAAAAGGCCGCGTTGCTGGCGTTTTTCCATAGGCTCCGCCCCCCTGACGA
GCATCACAAAAATCGACGCTCAAGTCAGAGGTGGCGAAACCCGACAGGACTATAAAGATACCAGGCGTTT
CCCCCTGGAAGCTCCCTCGTGCGCTCTCCTGTTCCGACCCTGCCGCTTACCGGATACCTGTCCGCCTTTC
TCCCTTCGGGAAGCGTGGCGCTTTCTCATAGCTCACGCTGTAGGTATCTCAGTTCGGTGTAGGTCGTTCG
CTCCAAGCTGGGCTGTGTGCACGAACCCCCCGTTCAGCCCGACCGCTGCGCCTTATCCGGTAACTATCGT
CTTGAGTCCAACCCGGTAAGACACGACTTATCGCCACTGGCAGCAGCCACTGGTAACAGGATTAGCAGAG
CGAGGTATGTAGGCGGTGCTACAGAGTTCTTGAAGTGGTGGCCTAACTACGGCTACACTAGAAGAACAGT
ATTTGGTATCTGCGCTCTGCTGAAGCCAGTTACCTTCGGAAAAAGAGTTGGTAGCTCTTGATCCGGCAAA
CAAACCACCGCTGGTAGCGGTGGTTTTTTTGTTTGCAAGCAGCAGATTACGCGCAGAAAAAAAGGATCTC
AAGAAGATCCTTTGATCTTTTCTACGGGGTCTGACGCTCAGTGGAACGAAAACTCACGTTAAGGGATTTT
GGTCATGAGATTATCAAAAAGGATCTTCACCTAGATCCTTTTAAATTAAAAATGAAGTTTTAAATCAATC
TAAAGTATATATGAGTAAACTTGGTCTGACAGTTACCAATGCTTAATCAGTGAGGCACCTATCTCAGCGA
TCTGTCTATTTCGTTCATCCATAGTTGCCTGACTCCCCGTCGTGTAGATAACTACGATACGGGAGGGCTT
ACCATCTGGCCCCAGTGCTGCAATGATACCGCGAGACCCACGCTCACCGGCTCCAGATTTATCAGCAATA
AACCAGCCAGCCGGAAGGGCCGAGCGCAGAAGTGGTCCTGCAACTTTATCCGCCTCCATCCAGTCTATTA
ATTGTTGCCGGGAAGCTAGAGTAAGTAGTTCGCCAGTTAATAGTTTGCGCAACGTTGTTGCCATTGCTAC
AGGCATCGTGGTGTCACGCTCGTCGTTTGGTATGGCTTCATTCAGCTCCGGTTCCCAACGATCAAGGCGA
GTTACATGATCCCCCATGTTGTGCAAAAAAGCGGTTAGCTCCTTCGGTCCTCCGATCGTTGTCAGAAGTA
AGTTGGCCGCAGTGTTATCACTCATGGTTATGGCAGCACTGCATAATTCTCTTACTGTCATGCCATCCGT
AAGATGCTTTTCTGTGACTGGTGAGTACTCAACCAAGTCATTCTGAGAATAGTGTATGCGGCGACCGAGT
TGCTCTTGCCCGGCGTCAATACGGGATAATACCGCGCCACATAGCAGAACTTTAAAAGTGCTCATCATTG
GAAAACGTTCTTCGGGGCGAAAACTCTCAAGGATCTTACCGCTGTTGAGATCCAGTTCGATGTAACCCAC
TCGTGCACCCAACTGATCTTCAGCATCTTTTACTTTCACCAGCGTTTCTGGGTGAGCAAAAACAGGAAGG
CAAAATGCCGCAAAAAAGGGAATAAGGGCGACACGGAAATGTTGAATACTCATACTCTTCCTTTTTCAAT
ATTATTGAAGCATTTATCAGGGTTATTGTCTCATGAGCGGATACATATTTGAATGTATTTAGAAAAATAA
ACAAATAGGGGTTCCGCGCACATTTCCCCGAAAAGTGCCAC
